>Addgene plasmid #134572 | YFP-PCAF-C2 | addgene full sequence | sequence record 265260 | Addgene NGS Result
AAGCTAGCGCTACCGGTCGCCACCATGGTGAGCAAGGGCGAGGAGCTGTTCACCGGGGTGGTGCCCATCC
TGGTCGAGCTGGACGGCGACGTAAACGGCCACAAGTTCAGCGTGTCCGGCGAGGGCGAGGGCGATGCCAC
CTACGGCAAGCTGACCCTGAAGTTCATCTGCACCACCGGCAAGCTGCCCGTGCCCTGGCCCACCCTCGTG
ACCACCTTCGGCTACGGCCTGCAGTGCTTCGCCCGCTACCCCGACCACATGAAGCAGCACGACTTCTTCA
AGTCCGCCATGCCCGAAGGCTACGTCCAGGAGCGCACCATCTTCTTCAAGGACGACGGCAACTACAAGAC
CCGCGCCGAGGTGAAGTTCGAGGGCGACACCCTGGTGAACCGCATCGAGCTGAAGGGCATCGACTTCAAG
GAGGACGGCAACATCCTGGGGCACAAGCTGGAGTACAACTACAACAGCCACAACGTCTATATCATGGCCG
ACAAGCAGAAGAACGGCATCAAGGTGAACTTCAAGATCCGCCACAACATCGAGGACGGCAGCGTGCAGCT
CGCCGACCACTACCAGCAGAACACCCCCATCGGCGACGGCCCCGTGCTGCTGCCCGACAACCACTACCTG
AGCTACCAGTCCGCCCTGAGCAAAGACCCCAACGAGAAGCGCGATCACATGGTCCTGCTGGAGTTCGTGA
CCGCCGCCGGGATCACTCTCGGCATGGACGAGCTGTACAAGTCCGGCCGGACTCAGATCTCGAGCTCAAG
CTTATCGATACCGTCGACCTCGAGGAAGGAAGACGCGTCCGGTCGGGGCGGCATGGCCGAGGCTGGCGGG
GCCGGGTCCCCAGCACTGCCTCCCGCGCCCCCGCACGGTTCCCCCCGGACCCTGGCCACCGCTGCCGGGA
GCTCTGCTTCCTGCGGGCCAGCGACCGCGGTGGCCGCGGCGGGCACGGCCGAGGGACCGGGAGGAGGCGG
CTCGGCCCGGATCGCCGTGAAGAAGGCGCAGTTGCGCTCTGCTCCGCGGGCGAAGAAGCTGGAGAAACTC
GGCGTGTACTCCGCCTGCAAGGCAGAGGAGTCCTGTAAATGCAATGGCTGGAAGAACCCTAACCCCTCTC
CTACTCCACCAAGAGGAGACCTCCAGCAGATAATTGTCAGTTTGACAGAATCCTGTCGAAGCTGTAGCCA
TGCCCTTGCTGCTCACGTTTCTCACTTGGAGAATGTGTCAGAGGAAGAGATGGACAGACTCCTGGGAATT
GTGTTGGATGTGGAGTACCTCTTCACCTGCGTCCACAAAGAAGAAGATGCAGATACCAAACAAGTGTACT
TCTACCTATTCAAGCTCTTGAGAAAGTCAATTTTACAAAGAGGAAAACCTGTGGTTGAAGGCTCCTTGGA
GAAGAAGCCGCCATTTGAGAAGCCCAGTATTGAACAGGGTGTGAACAACTTCGTGCAGTACAAGTTTAGT
CACTTGCCATCGAAAGAGAGGCAGACAACGATCGAGCTGGCCAAGATGTTTCTGAACCGCATCAACTACT
GGCATCTGGAGGCTCCATCTCAGCGGAGACTACGGTCTCCCAATGATGACATCTCTGGATACAAGGAAAA
CTACACAAGGTGGTTGTGCTACTGCAATGTACCGCAGTTCTGTGACAGCTTACCTCGGTACGAAACCACA
AAGGTGTTTGGGAGAACATTGCTTCGCTCGGTCTTCACCATCATGAGACGACAGCTCTTGGAACAAGCCA
GACAGGAAAAAGACAAACTGCCTCTTGAGAAACGCACGCTTATCCTCACACATTTCCCAAAGTTTCTGTC
CATGTTGGAAGAAGAAGTGTATAGTCAAAATTCTCCTATCTGGGATCAGGATTTTCTCTCAGCCTCTTCC
AGAACCAGCCCGCTAGGAATCCAAACAGTAATCAGTCCTCCTGTTACTGGGACAGCATTGTTCAGTTCAA
ATTCCACTTCCCATGAGCAGATCAATGGAGGGAGAACAAGTCCTGGATGCAGAGGCTCTTCTGGGCTTGA
AGCAAACCCGGGAGAAAAGAGGAAAATGAACAACTCTCATGCTCCCGAGGAGGCCAAGAGATCTCGAGTG
ATGGGGGATATTCCCGTGGAATTGATCAATGAGGTCATGTCTACCATCACAGACCCTGCAGGGATGCTTG
GACCAGAGACCAATTTTCTGTCAGCCCATTCGGCCAGAGATGAGGCGGCACGGCTGGAAGAACGCAGGGG
TGTCATTGAATTCCACGTGGTGGGCAACTCCCTGAACCAGAAACCAAACAAGAAGATCCTGATGTGGCTC
GTGGGCCTCCAGAATGTGTTTTCCCACCAGCTGCCCAGAATGCCCAAAGAGTACATCACACGGCTCGTCT
TTGACCCGAAACACAAAACCCTTGCTTTAATTAAAGATGGCCGTGTCATTGGTGGTATCTGTTTCCGGAT
GTTTCCATCCCAGGGATTCACAGAGATTGTTTTCTGTGCAGTAACCTCAAATGAACAAGTCAAGGGCTAT
GGAACCCACCTGATGAACCATCTCAAAGAATACCACATAAAGCACGAGATCCTCAACTTCCTCACATATG
CAGATGAGTATGCCATCGGCTATTTCAAGAAGCAGGGTTTCTCCAAAGAAATCAAAATACCTAAAACCAA
ATATGTTGGCTACATCAAGGATTATGAAGGGGCCACTTTGATGGGATGTGAGCTGAACCCTCAGATCCCA
TACACAGAGTTCTCTGTCATCATTAAAAAGCAGAAGGAGATCATTAAAAAGCTGATAGAAAGAAAACAAG
CCCAGATTCGAAAAGTCTACCCTGGACTTTCGTGTTTCAAAGATGGAGTTCGGCAGATTCCTATAGAAAG
CATTCCTGGAATCAGAGAGACAGGCTGGAAACCAAGTGGAAAAGAGAAAAGTAAAGAGCCCAAAGACCCT
GAGCAGCTTTACAGCACCCTCAAGAACATCCTGCAGCAGGTGAAGAACCATCCAAATGCTTGGCCTTTCA
TGGAACCAGTGAAGAGAACAGAAGCTCCGGGATATTATGAAGTTATAAGGTTCCCCATGGATCTGAAAAC
CATGAGTGAACGCCTCAGGAACAGGTACTATGTGTCTAAGAAGTTATTCATGGCGGACTTGCAACGAGTG
TTCACCAACTGCAAGGAGTACAACCCTCCCGAGAGCGAGTACTACAAATGCGCCAGCATCCTGGAGAAGT
TCTTCTTCAGTAAAATTAAGGAAGCAGGGTTGATTGACAAGTGATTTCTTTCCCTTAGACACACATCAGC
AGTGTGCCTAAAACAGGTCATTTAGGTTTTTGGTTGCTTTTGTTTTTTTGTTTTTGTTTTTAAATTGTAC
ATCATGTGTTGAAGAGACTTGTAATAATTAGCACTTTTGAAAAACAAACAAAACCTCCTTTTAGCTTTTC
AGAGACGTATTTAAATGGAAATCATAGATTTTTTTTTTATTTTGAGCAATAGATTTTAATCTATTTACTA
CTATCATGTAATTTTTCTCTGGCATGTCCAGTAGCTGACTATTGCATGGTAGATGATCAGGGGCTTCCTC
AAAACCTGTATGTGAGGAAATTGCACACAGTACCAAGATTTGGGGTAATCTAGAGAAAAGTTTGACCATG
AATGTCTCCATTTTTTTTCTAATGGAACATGAGAGTTTATTTTATTCTGAAGGACTTTAAAGGGTCCGTG
ACACACCTGTGCTGTGAATGAACTGTGTGATGTTTGAAGTCTCCTTGTAGACTTTTTATAAGTATATATT
TTTAAAACACTCATCTAGATGAGGTGCTTTGAGCAGTTCTGAAAAAAAAAAATGCAGCTTCCACAATAGC
GGCTGCTATGACTCCTAAGGAAGGGACTTTTTATAAGCTCCTGGGGCTTTGATCATTCTGTCTACCTATT
ACAGACTTGAGAGTGCACAACCACTATTTAATAATATCTTGGCAGATATGTGTCCATCTCATATTTGACT
TTGCTTGTGCAGGGCCCGGGATCCACCGGATCTAGATAACTGATCATAATCAGCCATACCACATTTGTAG
AGGTTTTACTTGCTTTAAAAAACCTCCCACACCTCCCCCTGAACCTGAAACATAAAATGAATGCAATTGT
TGTTGTTAACTTGTTTATTGCAGCTTATAATGGTTACAAATAAAGCAATAGCATCACAAATTTCACAAAT
AAAGCATTTTTTTCACTGCATTCTAGTTGTGGTTTGTCCAAACTCATCAATGTATCTTAAGGCGTAAATT
GTAAGCGTTAATATTTTGTTAAAATTCGCGTTAAATTTTTGTTAAATCAGCTCATTTTTTAACCAATAGG
CCGAAATCGGCAAAATCCCTTATAAATCAAAAGAATAGACCGAGATAGGGT
[37 nt withheld, positions 4392-4428]
AAAGAACGTGGACTCCAACGTCAAAGG
[49 nt withheld, positions 4456-4504]
T
[91 nt withheld, positions 4506-4596]
G
[124 nt withheld, positions 4598-4721]
CAGGTGGCACTTTTCGGGGAAATGTGCGCGGAACCCCTATTTGTTTATTTTTCTAAATACATTCAAATAT
GTATCCGCTCATGAGACAATAACCCTGATAAATGCTTCAATAATATTGAAAAAGGAAGAGTCCTGAGGCG
GAAAGAACCAGCTGTGGAATGTGTGTCAGTTAGGGTGTGGAAAGTCCCCAGGCTCCCCAGCAGGCAGAAG
TATGCAAAGCATGCATCTCAATTAGTCAGCAACCAGGTGTGGAAAGTCCCCAGGCTCCCCAGCAGGCAGA
AGTATGCAAAGCATGCATCTCAATTAGTCAGCAACCATAGTCCCGCCCCTAACTCCGCCCATCCCGCCCC
TAACTCCGCCCAGTTCCGCCCATTCTCCGCCCCATGGCTGACTAATTTTTTTTATTTATGCAGAGGCCGA
GGCCGCCTCGGCCTCTGAGCTATTCCAGAAGTAGTGAGGAGGCTTTTTTGGAGGCCTAGGCTTTTGCAAA
GATCGATCAAGAGACAGGATGAGGATCGTTTCGCATGATTGAACAAGATGGATTGCACGCAGGTTCTCCG
GCCGCTTGGGTGGAGAGGCTATTCGGCTATGACTGGGCACAACAGACAATCGGCTGCTCTGATGCCGCCG
TGTTCCGGCTGTCAGCGCAGGGGCGCCCGGTTCTTTTTGTCAAGACCGACCTGTCCGGTGCCCTGAATGA
ACTGCAAGACGAGGCAGCGCGGCTATCGTGGCTGGCCACGACGGGCGTTCCTTGCGCAGCTGTGCTCGAC
GTTGTCACTGAAGCGGGAAGGGACTGGCTGCTATTGGGCGAAGTGCCGGGGCAGGATCTCCTGTCATCTC
ACCTTGCTCCTGCCGAGAAAGTATCCATCATGGCTGATGCAATGCGGCGGCTGCATACGCTTGATCCGGC
TACCTGCCCATTCGACCACCAAGCGAAACATCGCATCGAGCGAGCACGTACTCGGATGGAAGCCGGTCTT
GTCGATCAGGATGATCTGGACGAAGAGCATCAGGGGCTCGCGCCAGCCGAACTGTTCGCCAGGCTCAAGG
CGAGCATGCCCGACGGCGAGGATCTCGTCGTGACCCATGGCGATGCCTGCTTGCCGAATATCATGGTGGA
AAATGGCCGCTTTTCTGGATTCATCGACTGTGGCCGGCTGGGTGTGGCGGACCGCTATCAGGACATAGCG
TTGGCTACCCGTGATATTGCTGAAGAGCTTGGCGGCGAATGGGCTGACCGCTTCCTCGTGCTTTACGGTA
TCGCCGCTCCCGATTCGCAGCGCATCGCCTTCTATCGCCTTCTTGACGAGTTCTTCTGAGCGGGACTCTG
GGGTTCGAAATGACCGACCAAGCGACGCCCAACCTGCCATCACGAGATTTCGATTCCACCGCCGCCTTCT
ATGAAAGGTTGGGCTTCGGAATCGTTTTCCGGGACGCCGGCTGGATGATCCTCCAGCGCGGGGATCTCAT
GCTGGAGTTCTTCGCCCACCCTAGGGGGAGGCTAACTGAAACACGGAAGGAGACAATACCGGAAGGAACC
CGCGCTATGACGGCAATAAAAAGACAGAATAAAACGCACGGTGTTGGGTCGTTTGTTCATAAACGCGGGG
TTCGGTCCCAGGGCTGGCACTCTGTCGATACCCCACCGAGACCCCATTGGGGCCAATACGCCCGCGTTTC
TTCCTTTTCCCCACCCCACCCCCCAAGTTCGGGTGAAGGCCCAGGGCTCGCAGCCAACGTCGGGGCGGCA
GGCCCTGCCATAGCCTCAGGTTACTCATATATACTTTAGATTGATTTAAAACTTCATTTTTAATTTAAAA
GGATCTAGGTGAAGATCCTTTTTGATAATCTCATGACCAAAATCCCTTAACGTGAGTTTTCGTTCCACTG
AGCGTCAGACCCCGTAGAAAAGATCAAAGGATCTTCTTGAGATCCTTTTTTTCTGCGCGTAATCTGCTGC
TTGCAAACAAAAAAACCACCGCTACCAGCGGTGGTTTGTTTGCCGGATCAAGAGCTACCAACTCTTTTTC
CGAAGGTAACTGGCTTCAGCAGAGCGCAGATACCAAATACTGTTCTTCTAGTGTAGCCGTAGTTAGGCCA
CCACTTCAAGAACTCTGTAGCACCGCCTACATACCTCGCTCTGCTAATCCTGTTACCAGTGGCTGCTGCC
AGTGGCGATAAGTCGTGTCTTACCGGGTTGGACTCAAGACGATAGTTACCGGATAAGGCGCAGCGGTCGG
GCTGAACGGGGGGTTCGTGCACACAGCCCAGCTTGGAGCGAACGACCTACACCGAACTGAGATACCTACA
GCGTGAGCTATGAGAAAGCGCCACGCTTCCCGAAGGGAGAAAGGCGGACAGGTATCCGGTAAGCGGCAGG
GTCGGAACAGGAGAGCGCACGAGGGAGCTTCCAGGGGGAAACGCCTGGTATCTTTATAGTCCTGTCGGGT
TTCGCCACCTCTGACTTGAGCGTCGATTTTTGTGATGCTCGTCAGGGGGGCGGAGCCTATGGAAAAACGC
CAGCAACGCGGCCTTTTTACGGTTCCTGGCCTTTTGCTGGCCTTTTGCTCACATGTTCTTTCCTGCGTTA
TCCCCTGATTCTGTGGATAACCGTATTACCGCCATGCATTAGTTATTACTGTGGAATGTGTGTCAGTTAG
GGTGTGGAAAGTCCCCAGGCTCCCCAGCAGGCAGAAGTATGCAAAGCATGCATCTCAATTAGTCAGCAAC
CAGGTGTGGAAAGTCCCCAGGCTCCCCAGCAGGCAGAAGTATGCAAAGCATGCATCTCAATTAGTCAGCA
ACCATAGTCCCGCCCCTAACTCCGCCCATCCCGCCCCTAACTCCGCCCAGTTCCGCCCATTCTCCGCCCC
ATGGCTGACTAATTTTTTTTATTTATGCAGAGGCCGAGGCCGCCTCGGCCTCTGAGCTATTCCAGAAGTA
GTGAGGAGGCTTTTTTGGAGGCCTAGGCTTTTGCAAA
Features (pLannotate 1.2.2; 15 found; start..end, strand, type, name):
     25..741     +  CDS            EYFP: EYFP is a basic (constitutively fluorescent) green/yellow fluorescent protein published in 1996, derived from Aequorea victoria. It is reported to be a very rapidly-maturing weak dimer with high acid sensitivity.
    747..773     +  misc_feature   MCS (fragment): multiple cloning site
    823..3261    +  CDS            Kat2b: KAT2B_MOUSE - Also known as Pcaf From Mus musculus (Mouse).
   4002..4019    +  misc_feature   MCS (fragment): multiple cloning site
   4031..4115    +  CDS            large T antigen (fragment): large T antigen from SV40 (simian virus 40)
   4138..4259    +  polyA_signal   SV40 poly(A) signal: SV40 polyadenylation signal
   4293..4721    -  rep_origin     f1 ori (sequence partly withheld): f1 bacteriophage origin of replication; arrow indicates direction of (+) strand synthesis
   4748..4852    +  promoter       AmpR promoter: bla
   4854..5211    +  promoter       SV40 promoter: SV40 enhancer and early promoter
   5246..6040    +  CDS            NeoR/KanR: aminoglycoside phosphotransferase from Tn5; aph(3')-II (or nptII); confers resistance to neomycin, kanamycin, and G418 (Geneticin®)
   6061..6213    +  CDS            ble (fragment): BLE_KLEPN - Experimental evidence at protein level: Swiss-Prot protein existence level 1. Binding protein with a strong affinity to the bleomycin family of antibiotics. Binds to CL990; an antimitotic-antibiotic compound. From Klebsiella pneumoniae.
   6272..6319    +  polyA_signal   HSV TK poly(A) signal: herpes simplex virus thymidine kinase polyadenylation signal (Cole and Stacy, 1985)
   6410..6426    -  polyA_signal   bGH poly(A) signal (fragment): bovine growth hormone polyadenylation signal
   6648..7236    +  rep_origin     ori: high-copy-number ColE1/pMB1/pBR322/pUC origin of replication
   7369..7698    +  promoter       SV40 promoter: SV40 enhancer and early promoter
