[The description below was written by a language model from this plasmid's Addgene catalogue record and pLannotate feature annotations shown in this document.]
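Description:
YFP-PCAF-C2 is a mammalian expression plasmid built on the Clontech pEYFP-C2 backbone that produces mouse PCAF (Kat2b, a histone/lysine acetyltransferase) fused at its N-terminus to enhanced yellow fluorescent protein. The sequenced record is about 7.7 kb. In it the EYFP coding sequence is followed by a remnant of the multiple cloning site and then the Kat2b open reading frame, inserted by restriction cloning, so the fluorescent protein is supplied by the backbone and the insert sits downstream of it. An SV40 polyadenylation signal terminates the transcript. About 700 bp between the end of the annotated Kat2b coding sequence and the downstream cloning-site fragment carries no annotation.

The catalogue lists CMV as the promoter driving the fusion. The automated feature table does not annotate a CMV element. Instead it labels the region at the end of the circular record, immediately upstream of EYFP, as an SV40 enhancer/early promoter, so the two sources disagree on this point and the promoter identity is best checked against the sequence.

For propagation, the plasmid has a high-copy ColE1/pUC-type origin and an f1 phage origin. A single Tn5 NeoR/KanR gene serves both hosts: a bacterial bla-type promoter gives kanamycin resistance in E. coli, while an adjacent SV40 early promoter and an HSV TK polyadenylation signal allow G418 selection of transfected mammalian cells. The short large T antigen, ble and bGH poly(A) fragments appear to be incidental partial matches rather than functional parts.

The construct is used to express fluorescently tagged PCAF in mammalian cells. The associated work concerns single-cell analysis of transcriptional activation dynamics, which is consistent with live imaging of this protein's localisation or recruitment.
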