Addgene plasmid #134572: YFP-PCAF-C2
Purpose: Expresses YFP-PCAF fusion protein
Depositing lab: Susan Janicki. Depositing organization: Wistar Institute. Publication: Single cell analysis of transcriptional activation dynamics. Rafalska-Metcalf IU, Powers SL, Joo LM, LeRoy G, Janicki SM. PLoS One. 2010 Apr 21;5(4):e10272. doi: 10.1371/journal.pone.0010272. PubMed 20422051.
Backbone
  Vector backbone: pEYFP-C2
  Backbone manufacturer: Clontech
  Backbone size w/o insert (bp): 4700
  Vector type: Mammalian Expression
  Selectable markers: Neomycin (select with G418)
Growth in bacteria
  Bacterial resistance: Kanamycin, 50 μg/mL
  Growth temperature: 37°C
  Growth strain: DH5alpha
  Copy number: High Copy
Gene/Insert
  Gene/Insert name: PCAF
  Species: M. musculus (mouse)
  Entrez Gene: Kat2b (a.k.a. A930006P13Rik, AI461839, AW536563, Pc, Pcaf, p/CAF)
  Promoter: CMV
  Tag / fusion protein: YFP (N terminal on backbone)
  Cloning method: Restriction Enzyme; 5′ cloning site HindII (not destroyed); 3′ cloning site ApaI (not destroyed)
  Sequencing primers: 5′ EGFP-C; 3′ SV40pA-R
Terms and licenses: Academic/Nonprofit Terms; Industry Terms: Not Available to Industry
How to cite: YFP-PCAF-C2 was a gift from Susan Janicki (Addgene plasmid # 134572 ; http://n2t.net/addgene:134572 ; RRID:Addgene_134572)
